>Addgene plasmid #112906 | pTORGm43GWY | addgene full sequence | sequence record 220572 | Addgene NGS Result
TACGCCGCCTTAGTAACAAACATGCCAAAAGAAGGAAAGCTTTCACCAGCTTTCAAGTTTAATCAATCTT
TGAGAGTCACAATTGCAAGAATAAATGAATTTTTACAACACAGTTCGATGCACTGTGTTTCGTCTTGATG
AAAATTGGACGGCAAATCGAGTATCTTAAACAAATCTCGGCATAGGCTGTCCATTTTGTGGTCGCCTCTT
TGTTGGTAGTTTGCAGTAGTTTCATTAGTAGAAGATCTGCATCCTCAATCTGCTAAACGTCTTGAGCAGC
TATGAGACGATCCGGGGAATTGGGGCCCGAGCTCCAATTCGCCCTATAGTGAGTCGTATTACAATTCACT
GGCCGTCGTTTTACAACGTCGTGACTGGGAAAACCCTGGCGTTACCCAACTTAATCGCCTTGCAGCACAT
CCCCCTTTCGCCAGCTGGCGTAATAGCGAAGAGGCCCGCACCGATCGCCCTTCCCAACAGTTGCGCAGCC
TGAATGGCGAATGGAAATTGTAAGCGTTAATATTTTGTTAAAATTCGCGTTAAATTTTTGTTAAATCAGC
TCATTTTTTAACCAATAGGCCGAAATCGGCAAAATCCCTTATAAATCAAAAGAATAGACCGAGATAGGGT
[37 nt withheld, positions 631-667]
AAAGAACGTGGACTCCAACGTCAAAGG
[49 nt withheld, positions 695-743]
T
[91 nt withheld, positions 745-835]
G
[124 nt withheld, positions 837-960]
CAGGTGGCACTTTTCGGGGAAATGTGCGCGGAACCCCTATTTGTTTATTTTTCTAAATACATTCAAATAT
GTATCCGCTCATGAGACAATAACCCTGATAAATGCTTCAATAATATTGAAAAAGGAAGAGTATGAGTATT
CAACATTTCCGTGTCGCCCTTATTCCCTTTTTTGCGGCATTTTGCCTTCCTGTTTTTGCTCACCCAGAAA
CGCTGGTGAAAGTAAAAGATGCTGAAGATCAGTTGGGTGCACGAGTGGGTTACATCGAACTGGATCTCAA
CAGCGGTAAGATCCTTGAGAGTTTTCGCCCCGAAGAACGTTTTCCAATGATGAGCACTTTTAAAGTTCTG
CTATGTGGCGCGGTATTATCCCGTATTGACGCCGGGCAAGAGCAACTCGGTCGCCGCATACACTATTCTC
AGAATGACTTGGTTGAGTACTCACCAGTCACAGAAAAGCATCTTACGGATGGCATGACAGTAAGAGAATT
ATGCAGTGCTGCCATAACCATGAGTGATAACACTGCGGCCAACTTACTTCTGACAACGATCGGAGGACCG
AAGGAGCTAACCGCTTTTTTGCACAACATGGGGGATCATGTAACTCGCCTTGATCGTTGGGAACCGGAGC
TGAATGAAGCCATACCAAACGACGAGCGTGACACCACGATGCCTGTAGCAATGGCAACAACGTTGCGCAA
ACTATTAACTGGCGAACTACTTACTCTAGCTTCCCGGCAACAATTAATAGACTGGATGGAGGCGGATAAA
GTTGCAGGACCACTTCTGCGCTCGGCCCTTCCGGCTGGCTGGTTTATTGCTGATAAATCTGGAGCCGGTG
AGCGTGGGTCTCGCGGTATCATTGCAGCACTGGGGCCAGATGGTAAGCCCTCCCGTATCGTAGTTATCTA
CACGACGGGGAGTCAGGCAACTATGGATGAACGAAATAGACAGATCGCTGAGATAGGTGCCTCACTGATT
AAGCATTGGTAACTGTCAGACCAAGTTTACTCATATATACTTTAGATTGATTTAAAACTTCATTTTTAAT
TTAAAAGGATCTAGGTGAAGATCCTTTTTGATAATCTCATGACCAAAATCCCTTAACGTGAGTTTTCGTT
CCACTGAGCGTCAGACCCCGTAGAAAAGATCAAAGGATCTTCTTGAGATCCTTTTTTTCTGCGCGTAATC
TGCTGCTTGCAAACAAAAAAACCACCGCTACCAGCGGTGGTTTGTTTGCCGGATCAAGAGCTACCAACTC
TTTTTCCGAAGGTAACTGGCTTCAGCAGAGCGCAGATACCAAATACTGTTCTTCTAGTGTAGCCGTAGTT
AGGCCACCACTTCAAGAACTCTGTAGCACCGCCTACATACCTCGCTCTGCTAATCCTGTTACCAGTGGCT
GCTGCCAGTGGCGATAAGTCGTGTCTTACCGGGTTGGACTCAAGACGATAGTTACCGGATAAGGCGCAGC
GGTCGGGCTGAACGGGGGGTTCGTGCACACAGCCCAGCTTGGAGCGAACGACCTACACCGAACTGAGATA
CCTACAGCGTGAGCTATGAGAAAGCGCCACGCTTCCCGAAGGGAGAAAGGCGGACAGGTATCCGGTAAGC
GGCAGGGTCGGAACAGGAGAGCGCACGAGGGAGCTTCCAGGGGGAAACGCCTGGTATCTTTATAGTCCTG
TCGGGTTTCGCCACCTCTGACTTGAGCGTCGATTTTTGTGATGCTCGTCAGGGGGGCGGAGCCTATGGAA
AAACGCCAGCAACGCGGCCTTTTTACGGTTCCTGGCCTTTTGCTGGCCTTTTGCTCACATGTTCTTTCCT
GCGTTATCCCCTGATTCTGTGGATAACCGTATTACCGCCTTTGAGTGAGCTGATACCGCTCGCCGCAGCC
GAACGACCGAGCGCAGCGAGTCAGTGAGCGAGGAAGCGGAAGAGCGCCCAATACGCAAACCGCCTCTCCC
CGCGCGTTGGCCGATTCATTAATGCAGCTGGCACGACAGGTTTCCCGACTGGAAAGCGGGCAGTGAGCGC
AACGCAATTAATGTGAGTTAGCTCACTCATTAGGCACCCCAGGCTTTACACTTTATGCTTCCGGCTCGTA
TGTTGTGTGGAATTGTGAGCGGATAACAATTTCACACAGGAAACAGCTATGACCATGATTACGCCAAGCT
CGAAATTAACCCTCACTAAAGGGAACAAAAGCTGGTACCTCTGATGGACAAAGGGTCGCCTCTACGTACC
CGCGACAATCTCGGCTTTTCCAATGTCGACAGCTGGCATATCGCACGCGAGGTTAGGCGTCTTCAGCCGG
CGTAACCACAAACCTCGAGTCAAGTACCCTTTTTCAGACCTTAATTTCCGTGTCCATTCCCTCGCGTTTA
CACGAAGGTTTCTGAGAAATACCACATGTCACAGAGAGAGAGAAGATTGGAGAACCTTCTCAACCTGACC
CGTGCAGAGCGCTTTTGCGTCCTACCATCCGTTAATTATAGCACCACCACCACATGTCTCGCCGGAACTC
TCTTATCCGCTCTTTTTGATCGTCTTTTTTGCGCCCCATTAAAGACATCTCTTGCACAGGGATCGTTTCT
GATTGGCCATTTCACTTCCTCTTTTACATCCGAAAACCACCTGTTTGTGGGGTTGTGAAGCCACAACCGG
ACGCTCAAAAAGCCTCGCCCGACTCGCCCACGATCGGAAGGCTCATTCTCCTTTTCACTCTCACGTGCCC
AAGTCCCAACCGACTCTTTTTCGACCTTCACTCTCACCGACAACGGGCCCCCCCTCGAGGTCGACGGTAT
CGATACCATGGTGAGCAAGGGCGAGGAGCTGTTCACCGGGGTGGTGCCCATCCTGGTCGAGCTGGACGGC
GACGTAAACGGCCACAAGTTCAGCGTGTCCGGCGAGGGCGAGGGCGATGCCACCTACGGCAAGCTGACCC
TGAAGTTCATCTGCACCACCGGCAAGCTGCCCGTGCCCTGGCCCACCCTCGTGACCACCTTCGGCTACGG
CCTGATGTGCTTCGCCCGCTACCCCGACCACATGAAGCAGCACGACTTCTTCAAGTCCGCCATGCCCGAA
GGCTACGTCCAGGGGCGCACCATCTTCTTCAAGGACGACGGCAACTACAAGACCCGCGCCGAGGTGAAGT
TCGAGGGCGACACCCTGGTGAACCGCATCGAGCTGAAGGGCATCGACTTCAAGGAGGACGGCAACATCCT
GGGGCACAAGCTGGAGTACAACTACAACAGCCACAACGTCTATATCATGGCCGACAAGCAGAAGAACGGC
ATCAAGGTGAACTTCAAGATCCGCCACAACATCGAGGACGGCAGCGTGCAGCTCGCCGACCACTACCAGC
AGAACACCCCCATCGGCGACGGCCCCGTGCTGCTGCCCGACAACCACTACCTGAGCTACCAGTCCGCCCT
GAGCAAAGACCCCAACGAGAAGCGCGATCACATGGTCCTGCTGGAGTTCGTGACCGCCGCCGGGATCACT
CTCGGCATGGACGAGCTGTACAAGTAGGCCGAAGGTCGAGCTGTGTGCACTGAGTGCGAAGTTGCAGATT
TTGTGTCTATGCATTTAATACAATTTCCTTTTTTCCATTTTCGTTGTTTTTTTTGTGAAAGAACGATTGT
TTTCAAAAGAAGGCCGTTTGTAGAACAATTTTTTTTTATACTAGCATTTGGTATTCGAGTGTGACGAATC
GGTGATGGCGCTTTACAAATGAAATATAACGCTGAACAAGCGCAGTGACAGCTTTATTTTATAACAGAGA
ATAAAGACCAAAGTAGAGTAGACTGATGGCGGCTTGAAACAAAACTACGTGACTTCTAATGCAAAGAAAA
CCATACCCCACGCTACTTAGAATTGTTTCTCTTTGGTTGATGACCGCTATAGTCGTATGGAGTGATCCCT
TTTTGTCAATATTTCGATTCTTGCTAAAACCGTGACTATTTTGAGGCAACTGTGTGTACTTAACATGGTA
GAAATTTCTATGTTTAAGCCAGCTGACAATCATTCTTTATTTATCGTAAACCAACCAGGTACCGGGCCCA
TTATACCTCGTATTCGATTAAATGATACAACTCATTGCCACACCGCAAGACGGCGTCACCACCATAGACA
GCCTTTCAAGCACCCCCTTGTCTATGAGCTGCCACGTCAGCTGCCGCTCCTAATATCCACCCGCGTCCCT
ATTCCCGTCATATGCCAAGCTATCAACTTTGTATAGAAAAGTTGAACGAGAAACGTAAAATGATATAAAT
ATCAATATATTAAATTAGATTTTGCATAAAAAACAGACTACATAATACTGTAAAACACAACATATCCAGT
CACTATGGTCGACCTGCAGACTGGCTGTGTATAAGGGAGCCTGACATTTATATTCCCCAGAACATCAGGT
TAATGGCGTTTTTGATGTCATTTTCGCGGTGACTGAGATCAGCCACTTCTTCCCCGATAACGGAGACCGG
CACACTGGCCATATCGGTGGTCATCATGCGCCAGCTTTCATCCCCGATATGCACCACCGGGTAAAGTTCA
CGGGGGACTTTATCTGACAGCAGACGTGCACTGGCCAGGGGGATCACCATCCGTCGCCCGGGCGTGTCAA
TAATATCACTCTGTACATCCACAAACAGACGATAACGGCTCTCTCTTTTATAGGTGAAAACCTTAAACTG
CATTTCACCAGCCCCTGTTCTCGTCGGCAAAAGAGCCGTTCATTTCAATAAACCGGGCGACCTCAGCCAT
CCCTTCTTGATTTTCCGCTTTCCAGCGTTCGGCACGCAGACGACGGGCTTCATTCTGCATGGTTGTGCTT
ACCGAACCGGAGATACTGACATCATATATGCCTTGAGCAACTGATAGCTGTCGCTGTCAACTGTCACTGT
GATACGCTGCTTCATAGCATACCTCTTTTTGACATACTTCGGGTATACATATCAGTATATATTCTTATAC
CGCAAAAATCAGCGCGCAAATACGCATACTGTTATCTGGCTTTTAGTAAGCCGGATCCTCTAGATTACGC
CCCGCCTGCCACTCATCGCAGTACTGTTGTAATTCATTAAGCATTCTGCCGACATGGAAGCCATCACAAA
CGGCATGATGAACCTGAATCGCCAGCGGCATCAGCACCTTGTCGCCTTGCGTATAATATTTGCCCATGGT
GAAAACGGGGGCGAAGAAGTTGTCCATATTGGCCACGTTTAAATCAAAACTGGTGAAACTCACCCAGGGA
TTGGCTGAGACGAAAAACATATTCTCAATAAACCCTTTAGGGAAATAGGCCAGGTTTTCACCGTAACACG
CCACATCTTGCGAATATATGTGTAGAAACTGCCGGAAATCGTCGTGGTATTCACTCCAGAGCGATGAAAA
CGTTTCAGTTTGCTCATGGAAAACGGTGTAACAAGGGTGAACACTATCCCATATCACCAGCTCACCGTCT
TTCATTGCCATACGGAATTCCGGATGAGCATTCATCAGGCGGGCAAGAATGTGAATAAAGGCCGGATAAA
ACTTGTGCTTATTTTTCTTTACGGTCTTTAAAAAGGCCGTAATATCCAGCTGAACGGTCTGGTTATAGGT
ACATTGAGCAACTGACTGAAATGCCTCAAAATGTTCTTTACGATGCCATTGGGATATATCAACGGTGGTA
TATCCAGTGATTTTTTTCTCCATTTTAGCTTCCTTAGCTCCTGAAAATCTCGACGGATCCTAACTCAAAA
TCCACACATTATACGAGCCGGAAGCATAAAGTGTAAAGCCTGGGGTGCCTAATGCGGCCGCCATAGTGAC
TGGATATGTTGTGTTTTACAGTATTATGTAGTCTGTTTTTTATGCAAAATCTAATTTAATATATTGATAT
TTATATCATTTTACGTTTCTCGTTCAACTTTATTATACATAGTTGATAATTCACATATGCTCAATGCAAT
TGACTGTGTCCTCGATTATTTCTATTATTTAATATTATTTCCATTAAAAAAGAAATCCAGTTCGTGGCAA
AATAAGACAAAGGTTTAAATAAAAATTTATCGTTATTAAACTCGTAACTTACCTTCTTCATGGCTCAACC
CAATCTGTATATCGACTTATTTAATTTGGTTAACAAATCGGTTTTCGTCGCAAATAGGGGATGACAACTA
AAATACCAATTTGTGTCCTTGCGACACGTCAACAGGTGGCTGCCAATATCTCAGGTTTTGAGCACACAAC
GCTGTGATTGGCTATCTGTAGATCGCTTCGAGAACTTTCGGACCGACATATCAGAACGCAGTCATGTCCA
ATCCAGCTAACGATTGGTCGAAACCGCACTTCATCGCTTCATTTCAACCAATTCCCATCTACTAAAACGA
GCGTCGGAATAGTCTCGAACGTAACCCCACGTAGTGGGTGGCAGCGCCCCTCGTATCTTTCAATCGCCAC
TCGAGTCTCAAGTTTGCTCACTTTGAAATTTTCCATCTGGACTACACATCAAATCTAACTCAACTTTTAT
CAATTGAAACACAAGGGCCCCGTTTCGCATGTTACGCAGCAGCAACGATGTTACGCAGCAGGGCAGTCGC
CCTAAAACAAAGTTAGGTGGCTCAAGTATGGGCATCATTCGCACATGTAGGCTCGGCCCTGACCAAGTCA
AATCCATGCGGGCTGCTCTTGATCTTTTCGGTCGTGAGTTCGGAGACGTAGCCACCTACTCCCAACATCA
GCCGGACTCCGATTACCTCGGGAACTTGCTCCGTAGTAAGACATTCATCGCGCTTGCTGCCTTCGACCAA
GAAGCGGTTGTTGGCGCTCTCGCGGCTTACGTTCTGCCCAAGTTTGAGCAGCCGCGTAGTGAGATCTATA
TCTATGATCTCGCAGTCTCCGGCGAGCACCGGAGGCAGGGCATTGCCACCGCGCTCATCAATCTCCTCAA
GCATGAGGCCAACGCGCTTGGTGCTTATGTGATCTACGTGCAAGCAGATTACGGTGACGATCCCGCAGTG
GCTCTCTATACAAAGTTGGGCATACGGGAAGAAGTGATGCACTTTGATATCGACCCAAGTACCGCCACCT
AAGCGGGACTCTGGGGTTCGAAATGACCGACCAAGCGACGCCCAACCTGCCATCACGAGATTTCGATTCC
ACCGCCGCCTTCTATGAAAGGTTGGGCTTCGGAATCGTTTTCCGGGACGCCGGCTGGATGATCCTCCAGC
GCGGGGATCTCATGCTGGAGTTCTTCGCCCACCCCCCGGATCCCCGGGGTCGACTAGAATACTTAGCAAT
TGGTTAGTTTGAAAATTGTCAAAGCAGAGTTTTTTCGACAATAAAATTTATTTTCTAAATATTTGATTTA
GCGTTGACTTAATTTGTTGATTCGGTTGTCATCTTTTGTGAAGATGCCCGAGAGTCTAGTAAATCTCAAG
CGAAACATAGTGAGAAGGTCACTATGGCTGGTTTGCATGAGTCTGGGCCTATTGTGCT
Features (pLannotate 1.2.2; 23 found; start..end, strand, type, name):
    323..341     -  promoter       T7 promoter: promoter for bacteriophage T7 RNA polymerase
    344..501     +  CDS            lacZα (fragment): LacZα fragment of β-galactosidase; lacZ fragment
    532..960     -  rep_origin     f1 ori (sequence partly withheld): f1 bacteriophage origin of replication; arrow indicates direction of (+) strand synthesis
    987..1091    +  promoter       AmpR promoter: bla
   1092..1952    +  CDS            AmpR: β-lactamase; bla; confers resistance to ampicillin, carbenicillin, and related antibiotics
   2123..2711    +  rep_origin     ori: high-copy-number ColE1/pMB1/pBR322/pUC origin of replication
   2894..2986    +  CDS            lacI (fragment): lac repressor; lacI; The lac repressor binds to the lac operator to inhibit transcription in E. coli. This inhibition can be relieved by adding lactose or isopropyl-β-D-thiogalactopyranoside (IPTG).
   2999..3020    +  protein_bind   CAP binding site: CAP binding activates transcription in the presence of cAMP. E. coli catabolite activator protein
   3035..3065    +  promoter       lac promoter: promoter for the E. coli lac operon
   3073..3089    +  protein_bind   lac operator: The lac repressor binds to the lac operator to inhibit transcription in E. coli. This inhibition can be relieved by adding lactose or isopropyl-β-D-thiogalactopyranoside (IPTG). lac repressor encoded by lacI
   3134..3152    +  promoter       T3 promoter: promoter for bacteriophage T3 RNA polymerase
   3734..3765    -  misc_feature   MCS (fragment): pBluescript multiple cloning site
   3768..4484    +  CDS            Citrine: enhanced variant of YFP (Heikal et al., 2001) mammalian codon-optimized
   5184..5204    +  protein_bind   attB4: mutant version of attB; core recombination site for the Gateway® BP reaction BP Clonase™
   5188..5307    +  protein_bind   attR1: mutant version of attR; recombination site for the Gateway® LR reaction LR Clonase™
   5348..5653    -  CDS            ccdB: CcdB, a bacterial toxin that poisons DNA gyrase; ccdB; Plasmids containing the ccdB gene cannot be propagated in standard E. coli strains.
   5658..5816    -  CDS            ccdA (fragment): CCDA_ECO57 - Also known as H, letA. Experimental evidence at protein level: Swiss-Prot protein existence level 1. Antitoxin component of a type II toxin-antitoxin (TA) system which inhibits the post-segregational killing (PSK) of plasmid-free cells, also referred to as a plasmid addiction system. Binds to and blocks the activity of CcdB; will also remove bound CcdB protein from the CcdB-GyrA complex by forming a CcdA-CcdB complex, a process termed rejuvenation. Functions as a transcriptional corepressor for the ccdAB operon, repression also requires CcdB (By similarity). From Escherichia coli
   5973..6653    -  CDS            CmR: chloramphenicol acetyltransferase confers resistance to chloramphenicol
   6654..6683    -  promoter       cat promoter (fragment): promoter of the E. coli cat gene encoding chloramphenicol acetyltransferase
   6707..6737    -  promoter       lac UV5 promoter: E. coli lac promoter with an "up" mutation
   6762..6885    -  protein_bind   attR3: mutant version of attR; recombination site for the Gateway® LR reaction LR Clonase™
   7499..8032    +  CDS            GmR: gentamycin acetyltransferase; aacC1; confers resistance to gentamycin
   8053..8214    +  CDS            ble (fragment): BLE_KLEPN - Experimental evidence at protein level: Swiss-Prot protein existence level 1. Binding protein with a strong affinity to the bleomycin family of antibiotics. Binds to CL990; an antimitotic-antibiotic compound. From Klebsiella pneumoniae.
