[The description below was written by a language model from this plasmid's Addgene catalogue record and pLannotate feature annotations shown in this document.]
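Description:
pTORGm43GWY is an empty oomycete expression backbone of about 8.4 kb, derived from pTORGm34GWY and built as a MultiSite Gateway destination vector. The bacterial portion looks pBluescript-like. It carries a high-copy ColE1/pUC origin, an f1 origin, an ampicillin resistance gene (bla) with its own promoter, lacZα and lac promoter/operator remnants, and flanking T7 and T3 promoters.

The Gateway cassette holds ccdB (with a ccdA fragment) and a chloramphenicol acetyltransferase gene between two attR sites. The plasmid is therefore maintained under combined ampicillin and chloramphenicol selection in a ccdB-tolerant E. coli strain. The catalogue describes the recombination sites as attR3/attR4. The automated annotation labels one site attR3 and calls the other attR1 with an overlapping attB4 core, which most likely reflects the attR4 site being matched imperfectly. In an LR reaction, compatible entry clones replace the ccdB/CmR cassette, so that standard E. coli strains recover only recombinant plasmids.

For selection in the oomycete host, the vector carries the aacC1 gentamicin acetyltransferase gene (AAC(3)-I); the associated work used it to confer gentamicin resistance on Phytophthora palmivora and Phytophthora infestans. A short ble fragment annotated just downstream may be a remnant of an earlier marker cassette. A separate cassette encodes a Citrine-type yellow fluorescent protein, described in the record as constitutively expressed mCitrine, giving a visual marker for transformants independent of the gene of interest. The oomycete promoters and terminators driving the Gateway cassette, the gentamicin marker and mCitrine are not annotated in the feature table or named in the record. Typical use is to assemble expression constructs by multisite recombination for Phytophthora transformation, with gentamicin selection and fluorescence screening.
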