Addgene plasmid #112906: pTORGm43GWY
Purpose: (Empty Backbone) Multisite (attR3/attR4) Gateway vector for expression in oomycetes. Confers resistance to gentamicin. Contains additional cassette for constitutive expression of mCitrine.
Depositing lab: Sebastian Schornack. Depositing organization: University of Cambridge. Publication: N-acetyltransferase AAC(3)-I confers gentamicin resistance to Phytophthora palmivora and Phytophthora infestans. Evangelisti E, Yunusov T, Shenhav L, Schornack S. BMC Microbiol. 2019 Nov 27;19(1):265. doi: 10.1186/s12866-019-1642-0. PubMed 31775609.
Backbone
  Vector backbone: pTORGm34GWY
  Backbone manufacturer: Edouard Evangelisti, Liron Shenhav
  Backbone size (bp): 8440
  Vector type: Oomycete expression
  Selectable markers: Gentamicin
Growth in bacteria
  Bacterial resistance: Chloramphenicol and Ampicillin, 25 & 100 μg/mL
  Growth temperature: 37°C
  Growth strain: ccdB Survival
  Copy number: High Copy
Gene/Insert
  Cloning method: Gateway Cloning
Terms and licenses: Academic/Nonprofit Terms; Industry Terms: Not Available to Industry
How to cite: pTORGm43GWY was a gift from Sebastian Schornack (Addgene plasmid # 112906 ; http://n2t.net/addgene:112906 ; RRID:Addgene_112906)
